Addgene plasmid #101637: pThom77.6
Purpose: Encodes the fluorescent protein amFP486/K68M under a CMV promoter.
Depositing lab: Thomas Hughes. Depositing organization: Montana State University. Publication: Blue-Shifted Green Fluorescent Protein Homologues Are Brighter than Enhanced Green Fluorescent Protein under Two-Photon Excitation. Molina RS, Tran TM, Campbell RE, Lambert GG, Salih A, Shaner NC, Hughes TE, Drobizhev M. J Phys Chem Lett. 2017 Jun 15;8(12):2548-2554. doi: 10.1021/acs.jpclett.7b00960. Epub 2017 May 25. PubMed 28530831.
Backbone
  Vector backbone: pUB2.1
  Vector type: Mammalian Expression
Growth in bacteria
  Bacterial resistance: Ampicillin, 100 μg/mL
  Growth temperature: 37°C
  Growth strain: DH5alpha
  Copy number: High Copy
Gene/Insert
  Gene/Insert name: amFP486/K68M
  Insert size (bp): 684
  Mutation: K68M
  Promoter: CMV
  Cloning method: Ligation Independent Cloning
  Sequencing primers: 5′ unknown
Terms and licenses: Academic/Nonprofit Terms; Industry Terms: Not Available to Industry
Depositor comments: The wild type fluorescent protein sequence comes from the following publication: Matz M. V.; Fradkov A. F.; Labas Y. A.; Savitsky A. P.; Zaraisky A. G.; Markelov M. L.; Lukyanov S. A. Fluorescent Proteins from Nonbioluminescent Anthozoa Species. Nat. Biotechnol. 1999, 17, 969_97310.1038/13657.
How to cite: pThom77.6 was a gift from Thomas Hughes (Addgene plasmid # 101637 ; http://n2t.net/addgene:101637 ; RRID:Addgene_101637)
