[The description below was written by a language model from this plasmid's Addgene catalogue record and pLannotate feature annotations shown in this document.]
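Description:
pThom77.6 is a mammalian expression plasmid built on the pUB2.1 backbone that expresses amFP486/K68M, a point mutant of the cyan fluorescent protein amFP486 from the sea anemone Anemonia majano. The 684 bp coding sequence, inserted by ligation-independent cloning, sits downstream of the human cytomegalovirus immediate-early enhancer and promoter and is followed by the bovine growth hormone polyadenylation signal, giving strong constitutive expression in transfected mammalian cells. A T7 promoter lies between the CMV promoter and the open reading frame, which could in principle support in vitro transcription. The short match to a truncated HIV-1 LTR next to the CMV promoter is only a small annotated fragment, and no other lentiviral elements are present.

In E. coli the plasmid is maintained at high copy through a ColE1/pUC-type origin and is selected with ampicillin via the β-lactamase gene. An f1 origin is also present, along with remnants of lac regulatory sequences (lac promoter, operator, CAP site and a lacI fragment) that appear to be backbone carry-over. A second mammalian cassette places a hygromycin resistance gene under the SV40 early promoter with an SV40 polyadenylation signal, which would allow selection of stably transfected cells. A short ble fragment follows it, probably a leftover from an earlier marker.

Two full-length sequence records are annotated, one from the depositor (6,200 nt) and one from repository sequencing (6,182 nt). They show the same layout, with minor differences in the AmpR promoter region. The associated work compared blue-shifted GFP homologues with EGFP for brightness under two-photon excitation, so the construct serves as a source of this variant for fluorescence characterisation and imaging.
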