Features (pLannotate 1.2.2; 22 found; start..end, strand, type, name):
     12..236     +  polyA_signal   bGH poly(A) signal: bovine growth hormone polyadenylation signal
    240..261     +  promoter       SV40 promoter (fragment): SV40 enhancer and early promoter
    282..710     +  rep_origin     f1 ori (sequence partly withheld): f1 bacteriophage origin of replication; arrow indicates direction of (+) strand synthesis
    724..1053    +  promoter       SV40 promoter: SV40 enhancer and early promoter
   1102..2127    +  CDS            HygR: aminoglycoside phosphotransferase from E. coli; aph(4)-Ia; confers resistance to hygromycin
   2137..2262    +  CDS            ble (fragment): BLE_KLEPN - Experimental evidence at protein level: Swiss-Prot protein existence level 1. Binding protein with a strong affinity to the bleomycin family of antibiotics. Binds to CL990; an antimitotic-antibiotic compound. From Klebsiella pneumoniae.
   2257..2378    +  polyA_signal   SV40 poly(A) signal: SV40 polyadenylation signal
   2451..2467    -  protein_bind   lac operator: The lac repressor binds to the lac operator to inhibit transcription in E. coli. This inhibition can be relieved by adding lactose or isopropyl-β-D-thiogalactopyranoside (IPTG). lac repressor encoded by lacI
   2475..2505    -  promoter       lac promoter: promoter for the E. coli lac operon
   2520..2541    -  protein_bind   CAP binding site: CAP binding activates transcription in the presence of cAMP. E. coli catabolite activator protein
   2554..2646    -  CDS            lacI (fragment): lac repressor; lacI; The lac repressor binds to the lac operator to inhibit transcription in E. coli. This inhibition can be relieved by adding lactose or isopropyl-β-D-thiogalactopyranoside (IPTG).
   2829..3414    -  rep_origin     ori: high-copy-number ColE1/pMB1/pBR322/pUC origin of replication
   3585..4445    -  CDS            AmpR: β-lactamase; bla; confers resistance to ampicillin, carbenicillin, and related antibiotics
   4446..4509    -  promoter       AmpR promoter: bla
   4514..4547    +  promoter       AmpR promoter (fragment): bla
   4548..4569    -  promoter       AmpR promoter (fragment): bla
   4628..4680    -  misc_feature   bom (fragment): basis of mobility region from pBR322
   4835..5214    +  enhancer       CMV enhancer: human cytomegalovirus immediate early enhancer
   5215..5418    +  promoter       CMV promoter: human cytomegalovirus (CMV) immediate early promoter
   5414..5447    +  LTR            5' LTR (truncated) (fragment): truncated 5' long terminal repeat (LTR) from HIV-1
   5463..5481    +  promoter       T7 promoter: promoter for bacteriophage T7 RNA polymerase
   5511..6197    +  CDS            amFP486: amFP486 is a basic (constitutively fluorescent) cyan fluorescent protein published in 1999, derived from Anemonia majano.
>Addgene plasmid #101637 | pThom77.6 | depositor full sequence | sequence record 191738 | Full Sequence
CGCGCCCTCGACTGTGCCTTCTAGTTGCCAGCCATCTGTTGTTTGCCCCTCCCCCGTGCCTTCCTTGACC
CTGGAAGGTGCCACTCCCACTGTCCTTTCCTAATAAAATGAGGAAATTGCATCGCATTGTCTGAGTAGGT
GTCATTCTATTCTGGGGGGTGGGGTGGGGCAGGACAGCAAGGGGGAGGATTGGGAAGACAATAGCAGGCA
TGCTGGGGATGCGGTGGGCTCTATGGCTTCTGAGGCGGAAAGAACCAGCTGGGGCTCTAGGGGGTATCCC
C
[124 nt withheld, positions 282-405]
C
[91 nt withheld, positions 407-497]
A
[49 nt withheld, positions 499-547]
CCTTTGACGTTGGAGTCCACGTTCTTT
[37 nt withheld, positions 575-611]
ACCCTATCTCGGTCTATTCTTTTGATTTATAAGGGATTTTGCCGATTTCGGCCTATTGGTTAAAAAATGA
GCTGATTTAACAAAAATTTAACGCGAATTAATTCTGTGGAATGTGTGTCAGTTAGGGTGTGGAAAGTCCC
CAGGCTCCCCAGCAGGCAGAAGTATGCAAAGCATGCATCTCAATTAGTCAGCAACCAGGTGTGGAAAGTC
CCCAGGCTCCCCAGCAGGCAGAAGTATGCAAAGCATGCATCTCAATTAGTCAGCAACCATAGTCCCGCCC
CTAACTCCGCCCATCCCGCCCCTAACTCCGCCCAGTTCCGCCCATTCTCCGCCCCATGGCTGACTAATTT
TTTTTATTTATGCAGAGGCCGAGGCCGCCTCTGCCTCTGAGCTATTCCAGAAGTAGTGAGGAGGCTTTTT
TGGAGGCCTAGGCTTTTGCAAAAAGCTCCCGGGAGCTTGTATATCCATTTTCGGATCTGATCAGCACGTG
ATGAAAAAGCCTGAACTCACCGCGACGTCTGTCGAGAAGTTTCTGATCGAAAAGTTCGACAGCGTCTCCG
ACCTGATGCAGCTCTCGGAGGGCGAAGAATCTCGTGCTTTCAGCTTCGATGTAGGAGGGCGTGGATATGT
CCTGCGGGTAAATAGCTGCGCCGATGGTTTCTACAAAGATCGTTATGTTTATCGGCACTTTGCATCGGCC
GCGCTCCCGATTCCGGAAGTGCTTGACATTGGGGAATTCAGCGAGAGCCTGACCTATTGCATCTCCCGCC
GTGCACAGGGTGTCACGTTGCAAGACCTGCCTGAAACCGAACTGCCCGCTGTTCTGCAGCCGGTCGCGGA
GGCCATGGATGCGATCGCTGCGGCCGATCTTAGCCAGACGAGCGGGTTCGGCCCATTCGGACCGCAAGGA
ATCGGTCAATACACTACATGGCGTGATTTCATATGCGCGATTGCTGATCCCCATGTGTATCACTGGCAAA
CTGTGATGGACGACACCGTCAGTGCGTCCGTCGCGCAGGCTCTCGATGAGCTGATGCTTTGGGCCGAGGA
CTGCCCCGAAGTCCGGCACCTCGTGCACGCGGATTTCGGCTCCAACAATGTCCTGACGGACAATGGCCGC
ATAACAGCGGTCATTGACTGGAGCGAGGCGATGTTCGGGGATTCCCAATACGAGGTCGCCAACATCTTCT
TCTGGAGGCCGTGGTTGGCTTGTATGGAGCAGCAGACGCGCTACTTCGAGCGGAGGCATCCGGAGCTTGC
AGGATCGCCGCGGCTCCGGGCGTATATGCTCCGCATTGGTCTTGACCAACTCTATCAGAGCTTGGTTGAC
GGCAATTTCGATGATGCAGCTTGGGCGCAGGGTCGATGCGACGCAATCGTCCGATCCGGAGCCGGGACTG
TCGGGCGTACACAAATCGCCCGCAGAAGCGCGGCCGTCTGGACCGATGGCTGTGTAGAAGTACTCGCCGA
TAGTGGAAACCGACGCCCCAGCACTCGTCCGAGGGCAAAGGAATAGCACGTGCTACGAGATTTCGATTCC
ACCGCCGCCTTCTATGAAAGGTTGGGCTTCGGAATCGTTTTCCGGGACGCCGGCTGGATGATCCTCCAGC
GCGGGGATCTCATGCTGGAGTTCTTCGCCCACCCCAACTTGTTTATTGCAGCTTATAATGGTTACAAATA
AAGCAATAGCATCACAAATTTCACAAATAAAGCATTTTTTTCACTGCATTCTAGTTGTGGTTTGTCCAAA
CTCATCAATGTATCTTATCATGTCTGTATACCGTCGACCTCTAGCTAGAGCTTGGCGTAATCATGGTCAT
AGCTGTTTCCTGTGTGAAATTGTTATCCGCTCACAATTCCACACAACATACGAGCCGGAAGCATAAAGTG
TAAAGCCTGGGGTGCCTAATGAGTGAGCTAACTCACATTAATTGCGTTGCGCTCACTGCCCGCTTTCCAG
TCGGGAAACCTGTCGTGCCAGCTGCATTAATGAATCGGCCAACGCGCGGGGAGAGGCGGTTTGCGTATTG
GGCGCTCTTCCGCTTCCTCGCTCACTGACTCGCTGCGCTCGGTCGTTCGGCTGCGGCGAGCGGTATCAGC
TCACTCAAAGGCGGTAATACGGTTATCCACAGAATCAGGGGATAACGCAGGAAAGAACATGTGAGCAAAA
GGCCAGCAAAAGGCCAGGAACCGTAAAAAGGCCGCGTTGCTGGCGTTTTTCCATAGGCTCCGCCCCCCTG
ACGAGCATCACAAAAATCGACGCTCAAGTCAGAGGTGGCGAAACCCGACAGGACTATAAAGATACCAGGC
GTTTCCCCCTGGAAGCTCCCTCGTGCGCTCTCCTGTTCCGACCCTGCCGCTTACCGGATACCTGTCCGCC
TTTCTCCCTTCGGGAAGCGTGGCGCTTTCTCATAGCTCACGCTGTAGGTATCTCAGTTCGGTGTAGGTCG
TTCGCTCCAAGCTGGGCTGTGTGCACGAACCCCCCGTTCAGCCCGACCGCTGCGCCTTATCCGGTAACTA
TCGTCTTGAGTCCAACCCGGTAAGACACGACTTATCGCCACTGGCAGCAGCCACTGGTAACAGGATTAGC
AGAGCGAGGTATGTAGGCGGTGCTACAGAGTTCTTGAAGTGGTGGCCTAACTACGGCTACACTAGAAGAA
CAGTATTTGGTATCTGCGCTCTGCTGAAGCCAGTTACCTTCGGAAAAAGAGTTGGTAGCTCTTGATCCGG
CAAACAAACCACCGCTGGTAGCGGTTTTTTTGTTTGCAAGCAGCAGATTACGCGCAGAAAAAAAGGATCT
CAAGAAGATCCTTTGATCTTTTCTACGGGGTCTGACGCTCAGTGGAACGAAAACTCACGTTAAGGGATTT
TGGTCATGAGATTATCAAAAAGGATCTTCACCTAGATCCTTTTAAATTAAAAATGAAGTTTTAAATCAAT
CTAAAGTATATATGAGTAAACTTGGTCTGACAGTTACCAATGCTTAATCAGTGAGGCACCTATCTCAGCG
ATCTGTCTATTTCGTTCATCCATAGTTGCCTGACTCCCCGTCGTGTAGATAACTACGATACGGGAGGGCT
TACCATCTGGCCCCAGTGCTGCAATGATACCGCGAGACCCACGCTCACCGGCTCCAGATTTATCAGCAAT
AAACCAGCCAGCCGGAAGGGCCGAGCGCAGAAGTGGTCCTGCAACTTTATCCGCCTCCATCCAGTCTATT
AATTGTTGCCGGGAAGCTAGAGTAAGTAGTTCGCCAGTTAATAGTTTGCGCAACGTTGTTGCCATTGCTA
CAGGCATCGTGGTGTCACGCTCGTCGTTTGGTATGGCTTCATTCAGCTCCGGTTCCCAACGATCAAGGCG
AGTTACATGATCCCCCATGTTGTGCAAAAAAGCGGTTAGCTCCTTCGGTCCTCCGATCGTTGTCAGAAGT
AAGTTGGCCGCAGTGTTATCACTCATGGTTATGGCAGCACTGCATAATTCTCTTACTGTCATGCCATCCG
TAAGATGCTTTTCTGTGACTGGTGAGTACTCAACCAAGTCATTCTGAGAATAGTGTATGCGGCGACCGAG
TTGCTCTTGCCCGGCGTCAATACGGGATAATACCGCGCCACATAGCAGAACTTTAAAAGTGCTCATCATT
GGAAAACGTTCTTCGGGGCGAAAACTCTCAAGGATCTTACCGCTGTTGAGATCCAGTTCGATGTAACCCA
CTCGTGCACCCAACTGATCTTCAGCATCTTTTACTTTCACCAGCGTTTCTGGGTGAGCAAAAACAGGAAG
GCAAAATGCCGCAAAAAAGGGAATAAGGGCGACACGGAAATGTTGAATACTCATACTCTTCCTTTTTCAA
TATTATTGAAGCATTTATCAGGGTTATTGTCTCATGAGCGGATACATATTTGTTTTCTAAATACATTCAA
ATATGTATCCGCTCATATAAACAAATAGGGGTTCCGCGCACATTTCCCCGAAAAGTGCCACCTGACGTCG
ACGGATCGGGAGATCTCCCGATCCCCTATGGTGCACTCTCAGTACAATCTGCTCTGATGCCGCATAGTTA
AGCCAGTATCTGCTCCCTGCTTGTGTGTTGGAGGTCGCTGAGTAGTGCGCGAGCAAAATTTAAGCTACAA
CAAGGCAAGGCTTGACCGACAATTGCATGAAGAATCTGCTTAGGGTTAGGCGTTTTGCGCTGCTTCGCGA
TGTACGGGCCAGATATACGCGTTGACATTGATTATTGACTAGTTATTAATAGTAATCAATTACGGGGTCA
TTAGTTCATAGCCCATATATGGAGTTCCGCGTTACATAACTTACGGTAAATGGCCCGCCTGGCTGACCGC
CCAACGACCCCCGCCCATTGACGTCAATAATGACGTATGTTCCCATAGTAACGCCAATAGGGACTTTCCA
TTGACGTCAATGGGTGGAGTATTTACGGTAAACTGCCCACTTGGCAGTACATCAAGTGTATCATATGCCA
AGTACGCCCCCTATTGACGTCAATGACGGTAAATGGCCCGCCTGGCATTATGCCCAGTACATGACCTTAT
GGGACTTTCCTACTTGGCAGTACATCTACGTATTAGTCATCGCTATTACCATGGTGATGCGGTTTTGGCA
GTACATCAATGGGCGTGGATAGCGGTTTGACTCACGGGGATTTCCAAGTCTCCACCCCATTGACGTCAAT
GGGAGTTTGTTTTGGCACCAAAATCAACGGGACTTTCCAAAATGTCGTAACAACTCCGCCCCATTGACGC
AAATGGGCGGTAGGCGTGTACGGTGGGAGGTCTATATAAGCAGAGCTCTCTGGCTAACTAGAGAACCCAC
TGCTTACTGGCTTATCGAAATTAATACGACTCACTATAGGGAGACCCAAGCTGGCTAGCGTTTGCCACCA
TGGCCCTGAGCAACAAGTTCATCGGCGACGACATGAAGATGACCTACCACATGGACGGCTGCGTGAACGG
CCACTACTTCACCGTGAAGGGCGAGGGCAACGGCAAGCCCTACGAGGGCACCCAGACCAGCACCTTCAAG
GTGACCATGGCCAACGGCGGCCCCCTGGCCTTCAGCTTCGACATCCTGAGCACCGTGTTCATGTACGGCA
ACCGGTGCTTCACCGCCTACCCCACCAGCATGCCCGACTACTTCAAGCAGGCCTTCCCCGACGGCATGAG
CTACGAGCGGACCTTCACCTACGAGGACGGCGGCGTGGCCACCGCCAGCTGGGAGATCAGCCTGAAGGGC
AACTGCTTCGAGCACAAGAGCACCTTCCACGGCGTGAACTTCCCCGCCGACGGCCCCGTGATGGCCAAGA
AGACCACCGGCTGGGACCCCAGCTTCGAGAAGATGACCGTGTGCGACGGCATCCTGAAGGGCGACGTGAC
CGCCTTCCTGATGCTGCAGGGCGGCGGCAACTACCGGTGCCAGTTCCACACCAGCTACAAGACCAAGAAG
CCCGTGACCATGCCCCCCAACCACGTGGTGGAGCACCGGATCGCCCGGACCGACCTGGACAAGGGCGGCA
ACAGCGTGCAGCTGACCGAGCACGCCGTGGCCCACATCACCAGCGTGGTGCCCTTCTAA
