Features (pLannotate 1.2.2; 20 found; start..end, strand, type, name):
     19..243     +  polyA_signal   bGH poly(A) signal: bovine growth hormone polyadenylation signal
    247..268     +  promoter       SV40 promoter (fragment): SV40 enhancer and early promoter
    289..717     +  rep_origin     f1 ori (sequence partly withheld): f1 bacteriophage origin of replication; arrow indicates direction of (+) strand synthesis
    731..1060    +  promoter       SV40 promoter: SV40 enhancer and early promoter
   1109..2132    +  CDS            HygR: aminoglycoside phosphotransferase from E. coli; aph(4)-Ia; confers resistance to hygromycin
   2142..2267    +  CDS            ble (fragment): BLE_KLEPN - Experimental evidence at protein level: Swiss-Prot protein existence level 1. Binding protein with a strong affinity to the bleomycin family of antibiotics. Binds to CL990; an antimitotic-antibiotic compound. From Klebsiella pneumoniae.
   2262..2383    +  polyA_signal   SV40 poly(A) signal: SV40 polyadenylation signal
   2456..2472    -  protein_bind   lac operator: The lac repressor binds to the lac operator to inhibit transcription in E. coli. This inhibition can be relieved by adding lactose or isopropyl-β-D-thiogalactopyranoside (IPTG). lac repressor encoded by lacI
   2480..2510    -  promoter       lac promoter: promoter for the E. coli lac operon
   2525..2546    -  protein_bind   CAP binding site: CAP binding activates transcription in the presence of cAMP. E. coli catabolite activator protein
   2559..2651    -  CDS            lacI (fragment): lac repressor; lacI; The lac repressor binds to the lac operator to inhibit transcription in E. coli. This inhibition can be relieved by adding lactose or isopropyl-β-D-thiogalactopyranoside (IPTG).
   2834..3422    -  rep_origin     ori: high-copy-number ColE1/pMB1/pBR322/pUC origin of replication
   3593..4453    -  CDS            AmpR: β-lactamase; bla; confers resistance to ampicillin, carbenicillin, and related antibiotics
   4454..4558    -  promoter       AmpR promoter: bla
   4617..4669    -  misc_feature   bom (fragment): basis of mobility region from pBR322
   4824..5203    +  enhancer       CMV enhancer: human cytomegalovirus immediate early enhancer
   5204..5407    +  promoter       CMV promoter: human cytomegalovirus (CMV) immediate early promoter
   5403..5436    +  LTR            5' LTR (truncated) (fragment): truncated 5' long terminal repeat (LTR) from HIV-1
   5452..5470    +  promoter       T7 promoter: promoter for bacteriophage T7 RNA polymerase
   5500..4       +  CDS            amFP486 (across the origin): amFP486 is a basic (constitutively fluorescent) cyan fluorescent protein published in 1999, derived from Anemonia majano.
>Addgene plasmid #101637 | pThom77.6 | addgene full sequence | sequence record 194902 | Addgene NGS Result
CTTCTAACGCGCCCTCGACTGTGCCTTCTAGTTGCCAGCCATCTGTTGTTTGCCCCTCCCCCGTGCCTTC
CTTGACCCTGGAAGGTGCCACTCCCACTGTCCTTTCCTAATAAAATGAGGAAATTGCATCGCATTGTCTG
AGTAGGTGTCATTCTATTCTGGGGGGTGGGGTGGGGCAGGACAGCAAGGGGGAGGATTGGGAAGACAATA
GCAGGCATGCTGGGGATGCGGTGGGCTCTATGGCTTCTGAGGCGGAAAGAACCAGCTGGGGCTCTAGGGG
GTATCCCC
[124 nt withheld, positions 289-412]
C
[91 nt withheld, positions 414-504]
A
[49 nt withheld, positions 506-554]
CCTTTGACGTTGGAGTCCACGTTCTTT
[37 nt withheld, positions 582-618]
ACCCTATCTCGGTCTATTCTTTTGATTTATAAGGGATTTTGCCGATTTCGGCCTATTGGTTAAAAAATGA
GCTGATTTAACAAAAATTTAACGCGAATTAATTCTGTGGAATGTGTGTCAGTTAGGGTGTGGAAAGTCCC
CAGGCTCCCCAGCAGGCAGAAGTATGCAAAGCATGCATCTCAATTAGTCAGCAACCAGGTGTGGAAAGTC
CCCAGGCTCCCCAGCAGGCAGAAGTATGCAAAGCATGCATCTCAATTAGTCAGCAACCATAGTCCCGCCC
CTAACTCCGCCCATCCCGCCCCTAACTCCGCCCAGTTCCGCCCATTCTCCGCCCCATGGCTGACTAATTT
TTTTTATTTATGCAGAGGCCGAGGCCGCCTCTGCCTCTGAGCTATTCCAGAAGTAGTGAGGAGGCTTTTT
TGGAGGCCTAGGCTTTTGCAAAAAGCTCCCGGGAGCTTGTATATCCATTTTCGGATCTGATCAGCACGTG
ATGAAAAAGCCTGAACTCACCGCGACGTCTGTCGAGAAGTTTCTGATCGAAAAGTTCGACAGCGTCTCCG
ACCTGATGCAGCTCTCGGAGGGCGAAGAATCTCGTGCTTTCAGCTTCGATGTAGGAGGGCGTGGATATGT
CCTGCGGGTAAATAGCTGCGCCGATGGTTTCTACAAAGATCGTTATGTTTATCGGCACTTTGCATCGGCC
GCGCTCCCGATTCCGGAAGTGCTTGACATTGGGGAATTCAGCGAGAGCCTGACCTATTGCATCTCCCGCC
GTGCACAGGGTGTCACGTTGCAAGACCTGCCTGAAACCGAACTGCCCGCTGTTCTGCAGCCGGTCGCGGA
GGCCATGGATGCGATCGCTGCGGCCGATCTTAGCCAGACGAGCGGGTTCGGCCCATTCGGACCGCAAGGA
ATCGGTCAATACACTACATGGCGTGATTTCATATGCGCGATTGCTGATCCCCATGTGTATCACTGGCAAA
CTGTGATGGACGACACCGTCAGTGCGTCCGTCGCGCAGGCTCTCGATGAGCTGATGCTTTGGGCCGAGGA
CTGCCCCGAAGTCCGGCACCTCGTGCACGCGGATTTCGGCTCCAACAATGTCCTGACGGACAATGGCCGC
ATAACAGCGGTCATTGACTGGAGCGAGGCGATGTTCGGGGATTCCCAATACGAGGTCGCCAACATCTTCT
TCTGGAGGCCGTGGTTGGCTTGTAGAGCAGCAGACGCGCTACTTCGAGCGGAGGCATCCGGAGCTTGCAG
GATCGCCGCGGCTCCGGGCGTATATGCTCCGCATTGGTCTTGACCAACTCTATCAGAGCTTGGTTGACGG
CAATTTCGATGATGCAGCTTGGGCGCAGGGTCGATGCGACGCAATCGTCCGATCCGGAGCCGGGACTGTC
GGGCGTACACAAATCGCCCGCAGAAGCGCGGCCGTCTGGACCGATGGCTGTGTAGAAGTACTCGCCGATA
GTGGAAACCGACGCCCCAGCACTCGTCCGAGGGCAAAGGAATAGCACGTGCTACGAGATTTCGATTCCAC
CGCCGCCTTCTATGAAAGGTTGGGCTTCGGAATCGTTTTCCGGGACGCCGGCTGGATGATCCTCCAGCGC
GGGGATCTCATGCTGGAGTTCTTCGCCCACCCCAACTTGTTTATTGCAGCTTATAATGGTTACAAATAAA
GCAATAGCATCACAAATTTCACAAATAAAGCATTTTTTTCACTGCATTCTAGTTGTGGTTTGTCCAAACT
CATCAATGTATCTTATCATGTCTGTATACCGTCGACCTCTAGCTAGAGCTTGGCGTAATCATGGTCATAG
CTGTTTCCTGTGTGAAATTGTTATCCGCTCACAATTCCACACAACATACGAGCCGGAAGCATAAAGTGTA
AAGCCTGGGGTGCCTAATGAGTGAGCTAACTCACATTAATTGCGTTGCGCTCACTGCCCGCTTTCCAGTC
GGGAAACCTGTCGTGCCAGCTGCATTAATGAATCGGCCAACGCGCGGGGAGAGGCGGTTTGCGTATTGGG
CGCTCTTCCGCTTCCTCGCTCACTGACTCGCTGCGCTCGGTCGTTCGGCTGCGGCGAGCGGTATCAGCTC
ACTCAAAGGCGGTAATACGGTTATCCACAGAATCAGGGGATAACGCAGGAAAGAACATGTGAGCAAAAGG
CCAGCAAAAGGCCAGGAACCGTAAAAAGGCCGCGTTGCTGGCGTTTTTCCATAGGCTCCGCCCCCCTGAC
GAGCATCACAAAAATCGACGCTCAAGTCAGAGGTGGCGAAACCCGACAGGACTATAAAGATACCAGGCGT
TTCCCCCTGGAAGCTCCCTCGTGCGCTCTCCTGTTCCGACCCTGCCGCTTACCGGATACCTGTCCGCCTT
TCTCCCTTCGGGAAGCGTGGCGCTTTCTCATAGCTCACGCTGTAGGTATCTCAGTTCGGTGTAGGTCGTT
CGCTCCAAGCTGGGCTGTGTGCACGAACCCCCCGTTCAGCCCGACCGCTGCGCCTTATCCGGTAACTATC
GTCTTGAGTCCAACCCGGTAAGACACGACTTATCGCCACTGGCAGCAGCCACTGGTAACAGGATTAGCAG
AGCGAGGTATGTAGGCGGTGCTACAGAGTTCTTGAAGTGGTGGCCTAACTACGGCTACACTAGAAGAACA
GTATTTGGTATCTGCGCTCTGCTGAAGCCAGTTACCTTCGGAAAAAGAGTTGGTAGCTCTTGATCCGGCA
AACAAACCACCGCTGGTAGCGGTGGTTTTTTTGTTTGCAAGCAGCAGATTACGCGCAGAAAAAAAGGATC
TCAAGAAGATCCTTTGATCTTTTCTACGGGGTCTGACGCTCAGTGGAACGAAAACTCACGTTAAGGGATT
TTGGTCATGAGATTATCAAAAAGGATCTTCACCTAGATCCTTTTAAATTAAAAATGAAGTTTTAAATCAA
TCTAAAGTATATATGAGTAAACTTGGTCTGACAGTTACCAATGCTTAATCAGTGAGGCACCTATCTCAGC
GATCTGTCTATTTCGTTCATCCATAGTTGCCTGACTCCCCGTCGTGTAGATAACTACGATACGGGAGGGC
TTACCATCTGGCCCCAGTGCTGCAATGATACCGCGAGACCCACGCTCACCGGCTCCAGATTTATCAGCAA
TAAACCAGCCAGCCGGAAGGGCCGAGCGCAGAAGTGGTCCTGCAACTTTATCCGCCTCCATCCAGTCTAT
TAATTGTTGCCGGGAAGCTAGAGTAAGTAGTTCGCCAGTTAATAGTTTGCGCAACGTTGTTGCCATTGCT
ACAGGCATCGTGGTGTCACGCTCGTCGTTTGGTATGGCTTCATTCAGCTCCGGTTCCCAACGATCAAGGC
GAGTTACATGATCCCCCATGTTGTGCAAAAAAGCGGTTAGCTCCTTCGGTCCTCCGATCGTTGTCAGAAG
TAAGTTGGCCGCAGTGTTATCACTCATGGTTATGGCAGCACTGCATAATTCTCTTACTGTCATGCCATCC
GTAAGATGCTTTTCTGTGACTGGTGAGTACTCAACCAAGTCATTCTGAGAATAGTGTATGCGGCGACCGA
GTTGCTCTTGCCCGGCGTCAATACGGGATAATACCGCGCCACATAGCAGAACTTTAAAAGTGCTCATCAT
TGGAAAACGTTCTTCGGGGCGAAAACTCTCAAGGATCTTACCGCTGTTGAGATCCAGTTCGATGTAACCC
ACTCGTGCACCCAACTGATCTTCAGCATCTTTTACTTTCACCAGCGTTTCTGGGTGAGCAAAAACAGGAA
GGCAAAATGCCGCAAAAAAGGGAATAAGGGCGACACGGAAATGTTGAATACTCATACTCTTCCTTTTTCA
ATATTATTGAAGCATTTATCAGGGTTATTGTCTCATGAGCGGATACATATTTGAATGTATTTAGAAAAAT
AAACAAATAGGGGTTCCGCGCACATTTCCCCGAAAAGTGCCACCTGACGTCGACGGATCGGGAGATCTCC
CGATCCCCTATGGTGCACTCTCAGTACAATCTGCTCTGATGCCGCATAGTTAAGCCAGTATCTGCTCCCT
GCTTGTGTGTTGGAGGTCGCTGAGTAGTGCGCGAGCAAAATTTAAGCTACAACAAGGCAAGGCTTGACCG
ACAATTGCATGAAGAATCTGCTTAGGGTTAGGCGTTTTGCGCTGCTTCGCGATGTACGGGCCAGATATAC
GCGTTGACATTGATTATTGACTAGTTATTAATAGTAATCAATTACGGGGTCATTAGTTCATAGCCCATAT
ATGGAGTTCCGCGTTACATAACTTACGGTAAATGGCCCGCCTGGCTGACCGCCCAACGACCCCCGCCCAT
TGACGTCAATAATGACGTATGTTCCCATAGTAACGCCAATAGGGACTTTCCATTGACGTCAATGGGTGGA
GTATTTACGGTAAACTGCCCACTTGGCAGTACATCAAGTGTATCATATGCCAAGTACGCCCCCTATTGAC
GTCAATGACGGTAAATGGCCCGCCTGGCATTATGCCCAGTACATGACCTTATGGGACTTTCCTACTTGGC
AGTACATCTACGTATTAGTCATCGCTATTACCATGGTGATGCGGTTTTGGCAGTACATCAATGGGCGTGG
ATAGCGGTTTGACTCACGGGGATTTCCAAGTCTCCACCCCATTGACGTCAATGGGAGTTTGTTTTGGCAC
CAAAATCAACGGGACTTTCCAAAATGTCGTAACAACTCCGCCCCATTGACGCAAATGGGCGGTAGGCGTG
TACGGTGGGAGGTCTATATAAGCAGAGCTCTCTGGCTAACTAGAGAACCCACTGCTTACTGGCTTATCGA
AATTAATACGACTCACTATAGGGAGACCCAAGCTGGCTAGCGTTTGCCACCATGGCCCTGAGCAACAAGT
TCATCGGCGACGACATGAAGATGACCTACCACATGGACGGCTGCGTGAACGGCCACTACTTCACCGTGAA
GGGCGAGGGCAACGGCAAGCCCTACGAGGGCACCCAGACCAGCACCTTCAAGGTGACCATGGCCAACGGC
GGCCCCCTGGCCTTCAGCTTCGACATCCTGAGCACCGTGTTCATGTACGGCAACCGGTGCTTCACCGCCT
ACCCCACCAGCATGCCCGACTACTTCAAGCAGGCCTTCCCCGACGGCATGAGCTACGAGCGGACCTTCAC
CTACGAGGACGGCGGCGTGGCCACCGCCAGCTGGGAGATCAGCCTGAAGGGCAACTGCTTCGAGCACAAG
AGCACCTTCCACGGCGTGAACTTCCCCGCCGACGGCCCCGTGATGGCCAAGAAGACCACCGGCTGGGACC
CCAGCTTCGAGAAGATGACCGTGTGCGACGGCATCCTGAAGGGCGACGTGACCGCCTTCCTGATGCTGCA
GGGCGGCGGCAACTACCGGTGCCAGTTCCACACCAGCTACAAGACCAAGAAGCCCGTGACCATGCCCCCC
AACCACGTGGTGGAGCACCGGATCGCCCGGACCGACCTGGACAAGGGCGGCAACAGCGTGCAGCTGACCG
AGCACGCCGTGGCCCACATCACCAGCGTGGTGCC
