>Addgene plasmid #101637 | pThom77.6 | depositor partial sequence | sequence record 191739 | amFP486/K68M
GCCCTGAGCAACAAGTTCATCGGCGACGACATGAAGATGACCTACCACATGGACGGCTGCGTGAACGGCC
ACTACTTCACCGTGAAGGGCGAGGGCAACGGCAAGCCCTACGAGGGCACCCAGACCAGCACCTTCAAGGT
GACCATGGCCAACGGCGGCCCCCTGGCCTTCAGCTTCGACATCCTGAGCACCGTGTTCATGTACGGCAAC
CGGTGCTTCACCGCCTACCCCACCAGCATGCCCGACTACTTCAAGCAGGCCTTCCCCGACGGCATGAGCT
ACGAGCGGACCTTCACCTACGAGGACGGCGGCGTGGCCACCGCCAGCTGGGAGATCAGCCTGAAGGGCAA
CTGCTTCGAGCACAAGAGCACCTTCCACGGCGTGAACTTCCCCGCCGACGGCCCCGTGATGGCCAAGAAG
ACCACCGGCTGGGACCCCAGCTTCGAGAAGATGACCGTGTGCGACGGCATCCTGAAGGGCGACGTGACCG
CCTTCCTGATGCTGCAGGGCGGCGGCAACTACCGGTGCCAGTTCCACACCAGCTACAAGACCAAGAAGCC
CGTGACCATGCCCCCCAACCACGTGGTGGAGCACCGGATCGCCCGGACCGACCTGGACAAGGGCGGCAAC
AGCGTGCAGCTGACCGAGCACGCCGTGGCCCACATCACCAGCGTGGTGCCCTTC
